# Supplementary material for: Marginal specificity in protein interactions constrains evolution of a paralogous family
Source: Proc Natl Acad Sci U S A. 2023 Apr 25;120(18):e2221163120. doi: 10.1073/pnas.2221163120 (PMC10160972; doi:10.1073/pnas.2221163120)
Supplement: Supplementary file 6 — Dataset S05 (TXT) [file pnas.2221163120.sd05.txt]

LOCUS       pDG116_pIpp_Taz_        5890 bp    DNA        circular     24-OCT-2020
DEFINITION  .
ACCESSION   .
VERSION     .
KEYWORDS    pLPQ2 (1)
SOURCE      synthetic DNA construct
  ORGANISM  synthetic DNA construct
REFERENCE   1  (bases 1 to 6471)
  AUTHORS   .
  TITLE     Direct Submission
  JOURNAL   Exported Wednesday, Jul 03, 2013 from SnapGene Viewer 1.5.3
            http://www.snapgene.com
COMMENT     pDG097 pIpp-Taz from 1 to 5929
COMMENT     pDG093 pOmpR3-Taz from 1 to 5892
COMMENT     pDG089 lacUV5-Taz from 1 to 5685
COMMENT     pDG057 lacUV5-EnvZ from 1 to 5544
COMMENT     pCM143_phoP from 1 to 4953
COMMENT     pCM099 -pLPQ2 - BCD18 XhoI from 1 to 6544
COMMENT     
COMMENT     ApEinfo:methylated:1
FEATURES             Location/Qualifiers
     CDS             complement(join(4227..5890,1..544))
                     /codon_start=1
                     /note="pSC101 backbone"
                     /note="color: #4444ff"
                     /translation="RVSLLMIPLPYWVH*PV*MTCHGIIRSGQTGKSEGRNC*TAKSQ
                     I
                     APHSRPAIKRPEKPVTGFSCIMGSFLA*IHKRRL*CHLPPFTARAVSAAN*MSRKRQR
                     L
                     RCLMVGDKRNIQRFARACEGAT*AFRVLRSVL*RSKQRLRHPFVILRN*LK**VIHRA
                     G
                     IYSFYLFLFFLYSINYNHLNINKKNTQRSSGIYRGSSRIYKFSSKGLAEFTDTHNSKE
                     K
                     D**LSLTSPSQLV**LKSPRPIEMYV*ISCFQSK*TSD*SL*LNGA*NQANFMLCGTT
                     Q
                     PHD*KPYKERTDGIVHL*PIRSDDEHQ*GKCLWCIS*SNQRADDENCGNQESFG*RL*
                     D
                     FPVDKLCQVLKRKIRISF**RDIALSFPVKKIHKI*SGTC*VF*KQILYEDL*VVIKR
                     T
                     NTKENSQGKYRD*P**I*VHVNA*K*LP*V*KA*PMGFETNK*RFKHLQQYEIGG**A
                     R
                     PPD*YVDFPS*TR*TNGSRNRT*EQPDKNEW*QNTNNHYIRFLPT*RTKKNTTRCFNC
                     K
                     NSAHQF*GKIFE*HAK*V*SQWFVLMAHAKTTNHTREHTG*IRKDL?FLWLLYLSVKH
                     Q
                     D*QTKVEQLFTVTYQRENCPYAQMKTV*KR*IHQSFYEFLVHSKLFTMNRSTM*QMNS
                     M
                     *HLIEQVKPVKQSN*NMKLNT*DNLLQLNSHT*TA*NRRCCLSNQSCRQHGSQ*RLPW
                     G KNHGNSGRNSAFSRQTG*SRICDSDNKLATPEQPVCGQQNPW"
                     /locus_tag="pSC101 backbone"
                     /label="pSC101 backbone"
                     /ApEinfo_label="pSC101 backbone"
                     /ApEinfo_fwdcolor="#8000ff"
                     /ApEinfo_revcolor="#400080"
                     /ApEinfo_graphicformat="arrow_data {{0 1 2 0 0 -1} {} 0}
                     width 5 offset 0"
     CDS             1742..2431
                     /locus_tag="EnvZ coding"
                     /label="EnvZ coding"
                     /ApEinfo_label="EnvZ coding"
                     /ApEinfo_fwdcolor="#e9d024"
                     /ApEinfo_revcolor="#e9d024"
                     /ApEinfo_graphicformat="arrow_data {{0 1 2 0 0 -1} {} 0}
                     width 5 offset 0"
     primer_bind     4860..4877
                     /note="seq7"
                     /note="color: #ff6666; direction: RIGHT"
                     /locus_tag="seq7"
                     /label="seq7"
                     /ApEinfo_label="seq7"
                     /ApEinfo_fwdcolor="pink"
                     /ApEinfo_revcolor="pink"
                     /ApEinfo_graphicformat="arrow_data {{0 1 2 0 0 -1} {} 0}
                     width 5 offset 0"
     primer_bind     complement(5506..5525)
                     /note="seq5"
                     /note="color: #ff0000; direction: LEFT"
                     /locus_tag="seq5"
                     /label="seq5"
                     /ApEinfo_label="seq5"
                     /ApEinfo_fwdcolor="pink"
                     /ApEinfo_revcolor="pink"
                     /ApEinfo_graphicformat="arrow_data {{0 1 2 0 0 -1} {} 0}
                     width 5 offset 0"
     primer_bind     301..323
                     /note="seq18"
                     /note="color: #ff6666; direction: RIGHT"
                     /locus_tag="seq18"
                     /label="seq18"
                     /ApEinfo_label="seq18"
                     /ApEinfo_fwdcolor="pink"
                     /ApEinfo_revcolor="pink"
                     /ApEinfo_graphicformat="arrow_data {{0 1 2 0 0 -1} {} 0}
                     width 5 offset 0"
     primer_bind     complement(360..376)
                     /note="seq1"
                     /note="color: #dd0000; direction: LEFT"
                     /locus_tag="seq1"
                     /label="seq1"
                     /ApEinfo_label="seq1"
                     /ApEinfo_fwdcolor="pink"
                     /ApEinfo_revcolor="pink"
                     /ApEinfo_graphicformat="arrow_data {{0 1 2 0 0 -1} {} 0}
                     width 5 offset 0"
     primer_bind     512..533
                     /note="seq8"
                     /note="color: #ff6666; direction: RIGHT"
                     /locus_tag="seq8"
                     /label="seq8"
                     /ApEinfo_label="seq8"
                     /ApEinfo_fwdcolor="pink"
                     /ApEinfo_revcolor="pink"
                     /ApEinfo_graphicformat="arrow_data {{0 1 2 0 0 -1} {} 0}
                     width 5 offset 0"
     CDS             complement(2472..3492)
                     /codon_start=1
                     /note="specR"
                     /note="color: #4444ff"
                     /translation="*GKR*SPKYRLNYQR*LASSSAISNRRCWPYICTAPQWMAA*SH
                     T
                     VILICWLR*P*GLMKQRGEL*STTFWKLRLPLERARFSAL*KSPLLCTTTSFRGVIQL
                     S
                     ANCNWRMAAQ*H?AGIFEPATIDIDLAILLTKAREHSVALVGPAAEELFDPVPEQDLF
                     E
                     ALNETLTLWNSPPDWAGDERNVVLTLSRIWYSAVTGKIAPKDVAADWAMERLPAQYQP
                     V
                     ILEARQAYLGQEEDRLASRADQLEEFVHYVKGEITKVVGK*CLTIRSSRRRFAARLNS
                     S
                     VRCTKHIIAHSQTIRSSLLLLFLSVHNKPYTNWEIYHERLAFSCYRNSWRSNRNIRIK
                     I "
                     /locus_tag="specR"
                     /label="specR"
                     /ApEinfo_label="specR"
                     /ApEinfo_fwdcolor="#8000ff"
                     /ApEinfo_revcolor="#400080"
                     /ApEinfo_graphicformat="arrow_data {{0 1 2 0 0 -1} {} 0}
                     width 5 offset 0"
     primer_bind     complement(2476..2498)
                     /note="seq9"
                     /note="color: #ff6666; direction: LEFT"
                     /locus_tag="seq9"
                     /label="seq9"
                     /ApEinfo_label="seq9"
                     /ApEinfo_fwdcolor="pink"
                     /ApEinfo_revcolor="pink"
                     /ApEinfo_graphicformat="arrow_data {{0 1 2 0 0 -1} {} 0}
                     width 5 offset 0"
     primer_bind     3101..3118
                     /note="seq4"
                     /note="color: #dd0000; direction: RIGHT"
                     /locus_tag="seq4"
                     /label="seq4"
                     /ApEinfo_label="seq4"
                     /ApEinfo_fwdcolor="pink"
                     /ApEinfo_revcolor="pink"
                     /ApEinfo_graphicformat="arrow_data {{0 1 2 0 0 -1} {} 0}
                     width 5 offset 0"
     primer_bind     3861..3879
                     /note="seq6"
                     /note="color: #dd0000; direction: RIGHT"
                     /locus_tag="seq6"
                     /label="seq6"
                     /ApEinfo_label="seq6"
                     /ApEinfo_fwdcolor="pink"
                     /ApEinfo_revcolor="pink"
                     /ApEinfo_graphicformat="arrow_data {{0 1 2 0 0 -1} {} 0}
                     width 5 offset 0"
     misc_feature    977..1741
                     /locus_tag="Taz sensor domain"
                     /label="Taz sensor domain"
                     /ApEinfo_label="Taz sensor domain"
                     /ApEinfo_fwdcolor="#ff9e35"
                     /ApEinfo_revcolor="green"
                     /ApEinfo_graphicformat="arrow_data {{0 1 2 0 0 -1} {} 0}
                     width 5 offset 0"
     promoter        594..976
                     /locus_tag="pIpp promoter"
                     /label="pIpp promoter"
                     /ApEinfo_label="pIpp promoter"
                     /ApEinfo_fwdcolor="#346ee0"
                     /ApEinfo_revcolor="#346ee0"
                     /ApEinfo_graphicformat="arrow_data {{0 1 2 0 0 -1} {} 0}
                     width 5 offset 0"
     misc_feature    1987..1992
                     /locus_tag="scaI"
                     /label="scaI"
                     /ApEinfo_label="scaI"
                     /ApEinfo_fwdcolor="cyan"
                     /ApEinfo_revcolor="green"
                     /ApEinfo_graphicformat="arrow_data {{0 1 2 0 0 -1} {} 0}
                     width 5 offset 0"
     misc_feature    1661..1666
                     /locus_tag="SacI"
                     /label="SacI"
                     /ApEinfo_label="SacI"
                     /ApEinfo_fwdcolor="cyan"
                     /ApEinfo_revcolor="green"
                     /ApEinfo_graphicformat="arrow_data {{0 1 2 0 0 -1} {} 0}
                     width 5 offset 0"
     misc_feature    1766..1945
                     /locus_tag="DHp domain"
                     /label="DHp domain"
                     /ApEinfo_label="DHp domain"
                     /ApEinfo_fwdcolor="cyan"
                     /ApEinfo_revcolor="green"
                     /ApEinfo_graphicformat="arrow_data {{0 1 2 0 0 -1} {} 0}
                     width 5 offset 0"
     misc_feature    2251..2256
                     /locus_tag="sacII"
                     /label="sacII"
                     /ApEinfo_label="sacII"
                     /ApEinfo_fwdcolor="cyan"
                     /ApEinfo_revcolor="green"
                     /ApEinfo_graphicformat="arrow_data {{0 1 2 0 0 -1} {} 0}
                     width 5 offset 0"
     misc_feature    2437..2442
                     /locus_tag="SalI"
                     /label="SalI"
                     /ApEinfo_label="SalI"
                     /ApEinfo_fwdcolor="cyan"
                     /ApEinfo_revcolor="green"
                     /ApEinfo_graphicformat="arrow_data {{0 1 2 0 0 -1} {} 0}
                     width 5 offset 0"
ORIGIN
        1 agtggttata atttatagaa taaagaaaga ataaaaaaag ataaaaagaa tagatcccag
       61 ccctgtgtat aactcactac tttagtcagt tccgcagtat tacaaaagga tgtcgcaaac
      121 gctgtttgct cctctacaaa acagacctta aaaccctaaa ggcttaagta gcaccctcgc
      181 aagctcgggc aaatcgctga atattccttt tgtctccgac catcaggcac ctgagtcgct
      241 gtctttttcg tgacattcag ttcgctgcgc tcacggctct ggcagtgaat gggggtaaat
      301 ggcactacag gcgcctttta tggattcatg caaggaaact acccataata caagaaaagc
      361 ccgtcacggg cttctcaggg cgttttatgg cgggtctgct atgtggtgct atctgacttt
      421 ttgctgttca gcagttcctg ccctctgatt ttccagtctg accacttcgg attatcccgt
      481 gacaggtcat tcagactggc taatgcaccc agtaaggcag cggtatcatc aacaggctta
      541 cccgctcgag atcttactgt cgggaattct cactcattag gcaccccagg cttGATAACC
      601 AGAAGCAATA AAAAATCAAA TCGGATTTCA CTATATAATC TCACTTTATC TAAGATGAAT
      661 CCGATGGAAG CATCCTGTTT TCTCTCAATT TTTTTATCTA AAACCCAGCG TTCGATGCTT
      721 CTTTGAGCGA ACGATCAAAA ATAAGTGCCT TCCCATCAAA AAAATATTGA CAACATAAAA
      781 AACTTTGTGT TATAATTGTA ACGCTACATG GAGATTAACT CAATCTAGCT AGAGAGGCTT
      841 TACACTTTAT GCTTCCGGCT CGTATAATGT GTGGAATTGT GAGCGGATAA CAATTTCACA
      901 CAGGAAACAG CTATGACCAT GATTACGGAT TCACTGGAAC TCTAGGGGGA TCAACTTGTT
      961 TTCAGGAAGG TGCCTTATGA TTAACCGTAT CCGCGTAGTC ACGCTGTTGG TAATGGTGCT
     1021 GGGGGTATTC GCACTGTTAC AGCTTATTTC CGGCAGTCTG TTTTTTTCTT CCCTTCACCA
     1081 TAGCCAGAAG AGCTTTGTGG TTTCCAATCA ATTACGGGAA CAGCAGGGCG AGCTGACGTC
     1141 AACCTGGGAT TTAATGCTGC AAACGCGCAT TAACCTGAGT CGTTCAGCGG TACGGATGAT
     1201 GATGGATTCC TCCAATCAAC AAAGTAACGC CAAAGTTGAA TTGCTCGATA GCGCCAGGAA
     1261 AACATTGGCG CAGGCAGCGA CGCATTATAA AAAATTCAAA AGCATGGCAC CGTTACCTGA
     1321 AATGGTCGCT ACCAGTCGTA ATATTGATGA AAAATATAAA AACTATTACA CAGCGTTAAC
     1381 TGAACTGATT GATTATCTAG ATTATGGCAA TACTGGAGCT TATTTCGCTC AGCCAACCCA
     1441 GGGAATGCAA AATGCAATGG GCGAAGCGTT TGCTCAGTAC GCCCTCAGCA GTGAAAAACT
     1501 GTATCGCGAT ATCGTCACTG ACAACGCAGA TGATTACCGA TTTGCCCAGT GGCAACTGGC
     1561 GGTTATCGCG CTGGTGGTGG TATTGATTCT GCTGGTGGCG TGGTACGGCA TTCGCCGTAT
     1621 GTTGCTTACT CCGCTGGCAA AAATTATTGC TCACATTCGC GAGCTCGCCG GTGGTAACCT
     1681 GGCGAATTCC CTGACCATTG ACGGGAGATC TGAAATGGGC GACCTGGCGC AGAGCGTTTC
     1741 ACATATGGCG GCTGGTGTTA AGCAACTGGC GGATGACCGC ACGCTGCTGA TGGCGGGGGT
     1801 AAGTCACGAC TTGCGCACGC CGCTGACGCG TATTCGCCTG GCGACTGAGA TGATGAGCGA
     1861 GCAGGATGGC TATCTGGCAG AATCGATCAA TAAAGATATC GAAGAGTGCA ACGCCATCAT
     1921 TGAGCAGTTT ATCGACTACC TGCGCACCGG GCAGGAGATG CCGATGGAAA TGGCGGATCT
     1981 TAATGCAGTA CTCGGTGAGG TGATTGCTGC CGAAAGTGGC TATGAGCGGG AAATTGAAAC
     2041 CGCGCTTTAC CCCGGCAGCA TTGAAGTGAA AATGCACCCG CTGTCGATCA AACGCGCGGT
     2101 GGCGAATATG GTGGTCAACG CCGCCCGTTA TGGCAATGGC TGGATCAAAG TCAGCAGCGG
     2161 AACGGAGCCG AATCGCGCCT GGTTCCAGGT GGAAGATGAC GGTCCGGGAA TTGCGCCGGA
     2221 ACAACGTAAG CACCTGTTCC AGCCGTTTGT CCGCGGCGAC AGTGCGCGCA CCATTAGCGG
     2281 CACGGGATTA GGGCTGGCAA TTGTGCAGCG TATCGTGGAT AACCATAACG GGATGCTGGA
     2341 GCTTGGCACC AGCGAGCGGG GCGGGCTTTC CATTCGCGCC TGGCTGCCAG TGCCGGTAAC
     2401 GCGGGCGCAG GGCACGACAA AAGAAGGGTA Atgacagtcg acctgcagcc aagcttagta
     2461 aagccctcgc tagattttaa tgcggatgtt gcgattactt cgccaactat tgcgataaca
     2521 agaaaaagcc agcctttcat gatatatctc ccaatttgtg tagggcttat tatgcacgct
     2581 taaaaataat aaaagcagac ttgacctgat agtttggctg tgagcaatta tgtgcttagt
     2641 gcatctaacg cttgagttaa gccgcgccgc gaagcggcgt cggcttgaac gaattgttag
     2701 acattatttg ccgactacct tggtgatctc gcctttcacg tagtggacaa attcttccaa
     2761 ctgatctgcg cgcgaggcca agcgatcttc ttcttgtcca agataagcct gtctagcttc
     2821 aagtatgacg ggctgatact gggccggcag gcgctccatt gcccagtcgg cagcgacatc
     2881 cttcggcgcg attttgccgg ttactgcgct gtaccaaatg cgggacaacg taagcactac
     2941 atttcgctca tcgccagccc agtcgggcgg cgagttccat agcgttaagg tttcatttag
     3001 cgcctcaaat agatcctgtt caggaaccgg atcaaagagt tcctccgccg ctggacctac
     3061 caaggcaacg ctatgttctc ttgcttttgt cagcaagata gccagatcaa tgtcgatcgt
     3121 ggctggctcg aagatacctg canaatgtca ttgcgctgcc attctccaat tgcagttcgc
     3181 gcttagctgg ataacgccac ggaatgatgt cgtcgtgcac aacaatggtg acttctacag
     3241 cgcggagaat ctcgctctct ccaggggaag ccgaagtttc caaaaggtcg ttgatcaaag
     3301 ctcgccgcgt tgtttcatca agccttacgg tcaccgtaac cagcaaatca atatcactgt
     3361 gtggcttcag gccgccatcc actgcggagc cgtacaaatg tacggccagc aacgtcggtt
     3421 cgagatggcg ctcgatgacg ccaactacct ctgatagttg agtcgatact tcggcgatca
     3481 ccgcttccct catgatgttt aactttgttt tagggcgact gccctgctgc gtaacatcgt
     3541 tgctgctcca taacatcaaa catcgaccca cggcgtaacg cgcttgctgc ttggatgccc
     3601 gaggcataga ctgtacccca aaaaaacagt cataacaagc catgaaaacc gccactgcgc
     3661 cgttaccacc gctgcgttcg gtcaaggttc tggaccagtt gcgtgagcgc atacgctact
     3721 tgcattacag cttacgaacc gaacaggctt atgtccactg ggttcgtgcc ttcatccgtt
     3781 tccacggtgt gcgtcacccg gcaaccttgg gcagcagcga agtcgaggca tttctgtcct
     3841 ggctggcgaa cgagcgcaag gtttcggtct ccacgnnnnn nnnnnnnnnn nnnnnnnnnn
     3901 nnnnnnnnnn nnnnnnnnnn nnnnnnnnnn nnnnnnnnnn nnnnnnnnnn nnnnnnnnnn
     3961 nnnnnnnnnn nnnnnnnnnn nnnnnnnnnn nnnnnnnnnn nnnnnnnnnn nnnnnnnnnn
     4021 nnnnnnnnnn nnnnnnnnnn nnnnnnnnnn nnnnnnnnnn nnnnnnnnnn nnnnnnnnnn
     4081 nnnnnnnnnn nnnnnnnnnn nnnnnnnnnn nnnnnnnnnn nnnnnnnnnn acgatcatcg
     4141 tgcgggaggg caagggctcc aaggatcggg ccttgatgtt acccgagagc ttggcaccca
     4201 gcctgcgcga gcaggggaat taattcccac gggttttgct gcccgcaaac gggctgttct
     4261 ggtgttgcta gtttgttatc agaatcgcag atccggcttc agccggtttg ccggctgaaa
     4321 gcgctatttc ttccagaatt gccatgattt tttccccacg ggaggcgtca ctggctcccg
     4381 tgttgtcggc agctttgatt cgataagcag catcgcctgt ttcaggctgt ctatgtgtga
     4441 ctgttgagct gtaacaagtt gtctcaggtg ttcaatttca tgttctagtt gctttgtttt
     4501 actggtttca cctgttctat taggtgttac atgctgttca tctgttacat tgtcgatctg
     4561 ttcatggtga acagctttga atgcaccaaa aactcgtaaa agctctgatg tatctatctt
     4621 ttttacaccg ttttcatctg tgcatatgga cagttttccc tttgatatgt aacggtgaac
     4681 agttgttcta cttttgtttg ttagtcttga tgcttcactg atagatacaa gagccataag
     4741 aacntcagat ccttccgtat ttagccagta tgttctctag tgtggttcgt tgtttttgcg
     4801 tgagccatga gaacgaacca ttgagatcat acttactttg catgtcactc aaaaattttg
     4861 cctcaaaact ggtgagctga atttttgcag ttaaagcatc gtgtagtgtt tttcttagtc
     4921 cgttatgtag gtaggaatct gatgtaatgg ttgttggtat tttgtcacca ttcattttta
     4981 tctggttgtt ctcaagttcg gttacgagat ccatttgtct atctagttca acttggaaaa
     5041 tcaacgtatc agtcgggcgg cctcgcttat caaccaccaa tttcatattg ctgtaagtgt
     5101 ttaaatcttt acttattggt ttcaaaaccc attggttaag ccttttaaac tcatggtagt
     5161 tattttcaag cattaacatg aacttaaatt catcaaggct aatctctata tttgccttgt
     5221 gagttttctt ttgtgttagt tcttttaata accactcata aatcctcata gagtatttgt
     5281 tttcaaaaga cttaacatgt tccagattat attttatgaa tttttttaac tggaaaagat
     5341 aaggcaatat ctcttcacta aaaactaatt ctaatttttc gcttgagaac ttggcatagt
     5401 ttgtccactg gaaaatctca aagcctttaa ccaaaggatt cctgatttcc acagttctcg
     5461 tcatcagctc tctggttgct ttagctaata caccataagc attttcccta ctgatgttca
     5521 tcatctgagc gtattggtta taagtgaacg atnccgtccg ttctttcctt gtagggtttt
     5581 caatcgtggg gttgagtagt gccacacagc ataaaattag cttggtttca tgctccgtta
     5641 agtcatagcg actaatcgct agttcatttg ctttgaaaac aactaattca gacatacatc
     5701 tcaattggtc taggtgattt taatcactat accaattgag atgggctagt caatgataat
     5761 tactagtcct tttcctttga gttgtgggta tctgtaaatt ctgctagacc tttgctggaa
     5821 aacttgtaaa ttctgctaga ccctctgtaa attccgctag acctttgtgt gttttttttg
     5881 tttatattca     
//
